>Addgene plasmid #172728 | Spike Display_Part 1b Spacer | addgene full sequence | sequence record 340020 | Addgene NGS Result
CACATGTTCTTTCCTGCGTTATCCCCTGATTCTGTGGATAACCGTAGTCGGCACCTGCCACCGCAATGAT
CCTTTCCTGGGTGTGTACTACCACAAGAACAACAAGAGCTGGATGGAAAGCGAGTTCAGAGTCTACAGCA
GCGCCAACAACTGCACATTCGAGTACGTCTCTCAGCCTTTTCTGATGGACCTTGAGGGGAAACAAGGCAA
CTTCAAGAACCTGAGAGAATTCGTGTTCAAGAACATCGACGGCTACTTCAAAATCTACTCCAAGCACACA
CCCATCAACCTGGTCCGGGACCTCCCTCAGGGCTTCAGCGCCCTGGAACCCCTGGTCGACCTGCCCATAG
GCATCAACATAACGCGGTTCCAAACCCTGCTGGCCCTGCATAGATCCTACCTGACTCCTGGCGACAGCAG
CAGCGGATGGACCGCCGGAGCTGCAGCCTACTATGTGGGTGGCAGGTGGACCAGACCAATAAAAAACGCC
CGGCGGCAACCGAGCGTTCTGAACAAATCCAGATGGAGTTCTGAGGTCATTACTGGATCTATCAACAGGA
GTCCAAGCGAGCTCGATATCAAATTACGCCCCGCCCTGCCACTCATCGCAGTACTGTTGTAATTCATTAA
GCATTCTGCCGACATGGAAGCCATCACAAACGGCATGATGAACCTGAATCGCCAGCGGCATCAGCACCTT
GTCGCCTTGCGTATAATATTTGCCCATGGTGAAAACGGGGGCGAAGAAGTTGTCCATATTGGCCACGTTT
AAATCAAAACTGGTGAAACTCACCCAGGGATTGGCTGAAACGAAAAACATATTCTCAATAAACCCTTTAG
GGAAATAGGCCAGGTTTTCACCGTAACACGCCACATCTTGCGAATATATGTGTAGAAACTGCCGGAAATC
GTCGTGGTATTCACTCCAGAGCGATGAAAACGTTTCAGTTTGCTCATGGAAAACGGTGTAACAAGGGTGA
ACACTATCCCATATCACCAGCTCACCGTCTTTCATTGCCATACGAAATTCCGGATGAGCATTCATCAGGC
GGGCAAGAATGTGAATAAAGGCCGGATAAAACTTGTGCTTATTTTTCTTTACGGTCTTTAAAAAGGCCGT
AATATCCAGCTGAACGGTCTGGTTATAGGTACATTGAGCAACTGACTGAAATGCCTCAAAATGTTCTTTA
CGATGCCATTGGGATATATCAACGGTGGTATATCCAGTGATTTTTTTCTCCATTTTAGCTTCCTTAGCTC
CTGAAAATCTCGATAACTCAAAAAATACGCCCGGTAGTGATCTTATTTCATTATGGTGAAAGTTGGAACC
TCTTACGTGCCCGATCAATCATGACCAAAATCCCTTAACGTGAGTTTTCGTTCCACTGAGCGTCAGACCC
CGTAGAAAAGATCAAAGGATCTTCTTGAGATCCTTTTTTTCTGCGCGTAATCTGCTGCTTGCAAACAAAA
AAACCACCGCTACCAGCGGTGGTTTGTTTGCCGGATCAAGAGCTACCAACTCTTTTTCCGAAGGTAACTG
GCTTCAGCAGAGCGCAGATACCAAATACTGTTCTTCTAGTGTAGCCGTAGTTAGGCCACCACTTCAAGAA
CTCTGTAGCACCGCCTACATACCTCGCTCTGCTAATCCTGTTACCAGTGGCTGCTGCCAGTGGCGATAAG
TCGTGTCTTACCGGGTTGGACTCAAGACGATAGTTACCGGATAAGGCGCAGCGGTCGGGCTGAACGGGGG
GTTCGTGCACACAGCCCAGCTTGGAGCGAACGACCTACACCGAACTGAGATACCTACAGCGTGAGCTATG
AGAAAGCGCCACGCTTCCCGAAGGGAGAAAGGCGGACAGGTATCCGGTAAGCGGCAGGGTCGGAACAGGA
GAGCGCACGAGGGAGCTTCCAGGGGGAAACGCCTGGTATCTTTATAGTCCTGTCGGGTTTCGCCACCTCT
GACTTGAGCGTCGATTTTTGTGATGCTCGTCAGGGGGGCGGAGCCTATGGAAAAACGCCAGCAACGCGGC
CTTTTTACGGTTCCTGGCCTTTTGCTGGCCTTTTGCT
Features (pLannotate 1.2.2; 6 found; start..end, strand, type, name):
      1..46      +  rep_origin     RSF ori (fragment): Plasmids containing the RSF 1030 origin of replication can be propagated in E. coli cells that contain additional plasmids with compatible origins.
     65..460     +  CDS            S (fragment): SPIKE_SARS2 - Experimental evidence at protein level: Swiss-Prot protein existence level 1. [Spike glycoprotein]: May down-regulate host tetherin (BST2) by lysosomal degradation, thereby counteracting its antiviral activity. From Severe acute respiratory syndrome coronavirus 2 (2019-nCoV) (SARS-CoV-2).
    479..513     -  terminator     lambda t0 terminator: minimal transcription terminator from phage lambda (Scholtissek and Grosse, 1987)
    587..1243    -  CDS            cat: CAT_ECOLX - Experimental evidence at protein level: Swiss-Prot protein existence level 1. This enzyme is an effector of chloramphenicol resistance in bacteria. From Escherichia coli. This protein is used as a marker in many commonly used cloning vectors, such as pACYC184.
   1244..1341    -  promoter       cat promoter: promoter of the E. coli cat gene encoding chloramphenicol acetyltransferase
   1425..2013    +  rep_origin     ori: high-copy-number ColE1/pMB1/pBR322/pUC origin of replication
