[The description below was written by a language model from this plasmid's Addgene catalogue record and pLannotate feature annotations shown in this document.]
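Description:
Spike Display_Part 1b Spacer is a small (about 2.1 kb) synthetic-biology part plasmid built on the YTK001 backbone, the entry vector of a modular, hierarchical cloning toolkit. It is propagated in E. coli as a high-copy plasmid from a ColE1/pUC-type origin and selected with chloramphenicol through a cat gene driven by its own promoter and followed by a lambda t0 terminator. A very short match to the RSF origin is also annotated at the start of the sequence, but at under 50 nt it is only a fragment and is unlikely to function as an independent replicon.

The payload is a roughly 400 bp segment of the SARS-CoV-2 spike coding sequence, designated Part 1b of the HexaPro-D614G spike. The catalogue entry describes the full parental design: the ectodomain only (residues 1–1208), with the furin cleavage site replaced by GSAS, six stabilising proline substitutions (F817P, A892P, A899P, A942P, K986P, V987P) and D614G. However, the plasmid holds only one fragment of this gene, and the record does not state which residues or which of the listed mutations, if any, fall within it. No mammalian promoter, tag or display anchor is annotated, so the plasmid is not an expression construct in itself. Its stated role is to supply one unit of the spike sequence for the Spike Display system, in which spike variants are presented on the surface of mammalian cells for rapid characterisation. The cloning sites used are not given in the record, and the meaning of "Spacer" in the name is not explained.
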