Addgene plasmid #172728: Spike Display_Part 1b Spacer
Purpose: Encodes Part 1b of HexaPro-D614G spike to be used in the Spike Display system
Depositing lab: IIya Finkelstein. Depositing organization: University of Texas at Austin. Publication: Rapid characterization of spike variants via mammalian cell surface display. Javanmardi K, Chou CW, Terrace CI, Annapareddy A, Kaoud TS, Guo Q, Lutgens J, Zorkic H, Horton AP, Gardner EC, Nguyen G, Boutz DR, Goike J, Voss WN, Kuo HC, Dalby KN, Gollihar JD, Finkelstein IJ. Mol Cell. 2021 Dec 16;81(24):5099-5111.e8. doi: 10.1016/j.molcel.2021.11.024. PubMed 34919820.
Backbone
  Vector backbone: YTK001
  Vector type: Synthetic Biology
Growth in bacteria
  Bacterial resistance: Chloramphenicol, 25 μg/mL
  Growth temperature: 37°C
  Growth strain: DH5alpha
  Copy number: High Copy
Gene/Insert
  Gene/Insert name: SARS-CoV-2 S HexaPro-D614G (alt name: SARS-CoV-2 S 6P-D614G)
  Species: Severe acute respiratory syndrome coronavirus 2
  Mutation: Ectodomain only (AAs 1-1208); 682-685 (furin site) replaced with 'GSAS'; F817P, A892P, A899P, A942P, K986P, V987P, D614G
  Entrez Gene: S (a.k.a. GU280_gp02, spike glycoprotein)
  Cloning method: Restriction Enzyme; 5′ cloning site Unknown (unknown if destroyed)
Terms and licenses: Academic/Nonprofit Terms; Industry Terms
Depositor comments: Please visit https://www.biorxiv.org/content/10.1101/2021.03.30.437622v2 for bioRxiv preprint.
How to cite: Spike Display_Part 1b Spacer was a gift from IIya Finkelstein (Addgene plasmid # 172728 ; http://n2t.net/addgene:172728 ; RRID:Addgene_172728)
